Addgene plasmid #42812: TAL3349
Depositing lab: Keith Joung. Depositing organization: Massachusetts General Hospital. Publication: Targeted gene disruption in somatic zebrafish cells using engineered TALENs. Sander JD, Cade L, Khayter C, Reyon D, Peterson RT, Joung JK, Yeh JR. Nat Biotechnol. 2011 Aug 5;29(8):697-8. doi: 10.1038/nbt.1934. PubMed 21822241.
Backbone
  Vector backbone: JDS74
  Backbone manufacturer: Addgene plasmid #32288
  Backbone size w/o insert (bp): 6447
  Vector type: Mammalian Expression ; T7
Growth in bacteria
  Bacterial resistance: Ampicillin, 100 μg/mL
  Growth temperature: 37°C
  Growth strain: XL1 Blue
  Copy number: High Copy
Gene/Insert
  Gene/Insert name: ZebrafishCommunity-Purinergic receptor Y2-right (alt name: Purinergic receptor Y2)
  Species: D. rerio (zebrafish)
  Insert size (bp): 1640
  Promoter: CMV
  Tag / fusion protein: 3X Flag (N terminal on backbone); WT FOKI (C terminal on backbone)
  Cloning method: Restriction Enzyme; 5′ cloning site N/A (destroyed during cloning); 3′ cloning site N/A (destroyed during cloning)
  Sequencing primers: 5′ CMV-F; 3′ BGH-rev
Terms and licenses: Academic/Nonprofit Terms; Industry Terms: Not Available to Industry
Depositor comments: Target binding site: TGCTGCAGCTGTGTGCAG It is strongly recommended that users perform a diagnostic digest to verify this plasmid prior to use. For example, a double digest of the plasmid with BamHI and KpnI should result in two bands at 2.3kb and 5.8kb.
How to cite: TAL3349 was a gift from Keith Joung (Addgene plasmid # 42812 ; http://n2t.net/addgene:42812 ; RRID:Addgene_42812)
