[The description below was written by a language model from this plasmid's Addgene catalogue record.]
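Description:
TAL3349 is a TALEN expression plasmid built on the JDS74 backbone (about 6.4 kb without insert), a vector classed as mammalian expression with an additional T7 promoter. It is maintained in E. coli as a high-copy plasmid under ampicillin selection. The record does not include a feature table, so details such as the replication origin and polyadenylation signal are not explicitly documented, although the use of a BGH reverse sequencing primer suggests a BGH terminator region downstream of the coding sequence.

The insert, roughly 1.6 kb, encodes an engineered TAL effector repeat array designed to recognise a specific 18-nucleotide site in the zebrafish purinergic receptor Y2 gene. It is designated the "right" monomer, implying that it is meant to be paired with a corresponding "left" TALEN that binds the opposite half-site. The repeat array was cloned by restriction enzyme methods into the backbone, with both cloning sites destroyed in the process. This places it in frame between an N-terminal 3X Flag tag and a C-terminal wild-type FokI nuclease domain, both supplied by the backbone. Because FokI cleaves only as a dimer, binding of the left and right monomers on either side of a spacer brings two nuclease domains together to make a double-strand break, whose error-prone repair can generate disrupting indels.

Expression is driven by the CMV promoter in cultured cells. The T7 designation indicates that the plasmid can also serve as a template for in vitro transcription, which fits with the associated publication on targeted gene disruption in somatic zebrafish cells. The Flag tag allows detection of the nuclease protein.
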