>Addgene plasmid #42812 | TAL3349 | depositor partial sequence | sequence record 57932 | TAL3349 sequence 2430 bps
TCTAGAGCTAGCACCATGGACTACAAAGACCATGACGGTGATTATAAAGATCATGACATCGATTACAAGG
ATGACGATGACAAGATGGCCCCCAAGAAGAAGAGGAAGGTGGGCATTCACCGCGGGGTACCTATGGTGGA
CTTGAGGACACTCGGTTATTCGCAACAGCAACAGGAGAAAATCAAGCCTAAGGTCAGGAGCACCGTCGCG
CAACACCACGAGGCGCTTGTGGGGCATGGCTTCACTCATGCGCATATTGTCGCGCTTTCACAGCACCCTG
CGGCGCTTGGGACGGTGGCTGTCAAATACCAAGATATGATTGCGGCCCTGCCCGAAGCCACGCACGAGGC
AATTGTAGGGGTCGGTAAACAGTGGTCGGGAGCGCGAGCACTTGAGGCGCTGCTGACTGTGGCGGGTGAG
CTTAGGGGGCCTCCGCTCCAGCTCGACACCGGGCAGCTGCTGAAGATCGCGAAGAGAGGGGGAGTAACAG
CGGTAGAGGCAGTGCACGCCTGGCGCAATGCGCTCACCGGGGCCCCCTTGAACCTGACCCCAGACCAGGT
AGTCGCAATCGCGAACAATAATGGGGGAAAGCAAGCCCTGGAAACCGTGCAAAGGTTGTTGCCGGTCCTT
TGTCAAGACCACGGCCTTACACCGGAGCAAGTCGTGGCCATTGCATCCCACGACGGTGGCAAACAGGCTC
TTGAGACGGTTCAGAGACTTCTCCCAGTTCTCTGTCAAGCCCACGGGCTGACTCCCGATCAAGTTGTAGC
GATTGCGTCCAACGGTGGAGGGAAACAAGCATTGGAGACTGTCCAACGGCTCCTTCCCGTGTTGTGTCAA
GCCCACGGTTTGACGCCTGCACAAGTGGTCGCCATCGCCAACAACAACGGCGGTAAGCAGGCGCTGGAAA
CAGTACAGCGCCTGCTGCCTGTACTGTGCCAGGATCATGGACTGACCCCAGACCAGGTAGTCGCAATCGC
GTCACATGACGGGGGAAAGCAAGCCCTGGAAACCGTGCAAAGGTTGTTGCCGGTCCTTTGTCAAGACCAC
GGCCTTACACCGGAGCAAGTCGTGGCCATTGCAAGCAACATCGGTGGCAAACAGGCTCTTGAGACGGTTC
AGAGACTTCTCCCAGTTCTCTGTCAAGCCCACGGGCTGACTCCCGATCAAGTTGTAGCGATTGCGAATAA
CAATGGAGGGAAACAAGCATTGGAGACTGTCCAACGGCTCCTTCCCGTGTTGTGTCAAGCCCACGGTTTG
ACGCCTGCACAAGTGGTCGCCATCGCCAGCCATGATGGCGGTAAGCAGGCGCTGGAAACAGTACAGCGCC
TGCTGCCTGTACTGTGCCAGGATCATGGACTGACCCCAGACCAGGTAGTCGCAATCGCGTCAAACGGAGG
GGGAAAGCAAGCCCTGGAAACCGTGCAAAGGTTGTTGCCGGTCCTTTGTCAAGACCACGGCCTTACACCG
GAGCAAGTCGTGGCCATTGCAAATAATAACGGTGGCAAACAGGCTCTTGAGACGGTTCAGAGACTTCTCC
CAGTTCTCTGTCAAGCCCACGGGCTGACTCCCGATCAAGTTGTAGCGATTGCGTCCAACGGTGGAGGGAA
ACAAGCATTGGAGACTGTCCAACGGCTCCTTCCCGTGTTGTGTCAAGCCCACGGTTTGACGCCTGCACAA
GTGGTCGCCATCGCCAACAACAACGGCGGTAAGCAGGCGCTGGAAACAGTACAGCGCCTGCTGCCTGTAC
TGTGCCAGGATCATGGACTGACCCCAGACCAGGTAGTCGCAATCGCGTCAAACGGAGGGGGAAAGCAAGC
CCTGGAAACCGTGCAAAGGTTGTTGCCGGTCCTTTGTCAAGACCACGGCCTTACACCGGAGCAAGTCGTG
GCCATTGCAAATAATAACGGTGGCAAACAGGCTCTTGAGACGGTTCAGAGACTTCTCCCAGTTCTCTGTC
AAGCCCACGGGCTGACTCCCGATCAAGTTGTAGCGATTGCGTCGCATGACGGAGGGAAACAAGCATTGGA
GACTGTCCAACGGCTCCTTCCCGTGTTGTGTCAAGCCCACGGTTTGACGCCTGCACAAGTGGTCGCCATC
GCCTCCAATATTGGCGGTAAGCAGGCGCTGGAAACAGTACAGCGCCTGCTGCCTGTACTGTGCCAGGATC
ATGGACTGACACCCGAACAGGTGGTCGCCATTGCTAATAATAACGGAGGACGGCCAGCCTTGGAGTCCAT
CGTAGCCCAATTGTCCAGGCCCGATCCCGCGTTGGCTGCGTTAACGAATGACCATCTGGTGGCGTTGGCA
TGTCTTGGTGGACGACCCGCGCTCGATGCAGTCAAAAAGGGTCTGCCTCATGCTCCCGCATTGATCAAAA
GAACCAACCGGCGGATTCCCGAGAGAACTTCCCATCGAGTCGCGGGATCC
