>Addgene plasmid #42812 | TAL3349 | addgene partial sequence | sequence record 60798 | JDS-TALEN-F 5'-TAGGGGTCGGTAAACAGTGG-3'
TGTGGCGGGTGAGCTTAGGGGGCCTCCGCTCCAGCTCGACACCGGGCAGCTGCTGAAGATCGCGAAGAGA
GGGGGAGTAACAGCGGTAGAGGCAGTGCACGCCTGGCGCAATGCGCTCACCGGGGCCCCCTTGAACCTGA
CCCCAGACCAGGTAGTCGCAATCGCGAACAATAATGGGGGAAAGCAAGCCCTGGAAACCGTGCAAAGGTT
GTTGCCGGTCCTTTGTCAAGACCACGGCCTTACACCGGAGCAAGTCGTGGCCATTGCATCCCACGACGGT
GGCAAACAGGCTCTTGAGACGGTTCAGAGACTTCTCCCAGTTCTCTGTCAAGCCCACGGGCTGACTCCCG
ATCAAGTTGTAGCGATTGCGTCCAACGGTGGAGGGAAACAAGCATTGGAGACTGTCCAACGGCTCCTTCC
CGTGTTGTGTCAAGCCCACGGTTTGACGCCTGCACAAGTGGTCGCCATCGCCAACAACAACGGCGGTAAG
CAGGCGCTGGAAACAGTACAGCGCCTGCTGCCTGTACTGTGCCAGGATCATGGACTGACCCCAGACCAGG
TAGTCGCAATCGCGTCACATGACGGGGGAAAGCAAGCCCTGGAAACCGTGCAAAGGTTGTTGCCGGTCCT
TTGTCAAGACCACGGCCTTACACCGGAGCAAGTCGTGGCCATTGCAAGCAACATCGGTGGCAAACAGGCT
CTTGAGACGGTTCAGAGACTTCTCCCAGTTCTCTGTCAAGCCCACGGGCTGACTCCCGATCAAGTTGTAG
CGATTGCGAATAACAATGGAGGGAAACAAGCATTGGAGACTGTCCAACGGCTCCTTCCCGTGTTGTGTCA
AGCCCACGGTTT
